Addgene plasmid #52256: pFGC-pcoCas9
Purpose: A binary plasmid containing 35SPPDK:pcoCas9:NOS cassette for plant expression of Cas9 and multiple cloning sites for insertion of guide RNA
Depositing lab: Jen Sheen. Depositing organization: Massachusetts General Hospital.
Backbone
  Vector backbone: pFGC-RCS
  Modifications to backbone: expanded multiple cloning sites
  Vector type: CRISPR ; Plant expression
  Selectable markers: Basta
Growth in bacteria
  Bacterial resistance: Kanamycin, 50 μg/mL
  Growth temperature: 37°C
  Growth strain: DH5alpha
  Copy number: Unknown
Gene/Insert
  Gene/Insert name: 35SPPDK:pcoCas9:NOS cassette (alt names: Cas9; plant codon optimized Cas9)
  Species: Synthetic
  Promoter: constitutive 35SPPDK promoter
  Cloning method: Restriction Enzyme; 5′ cloning site StuI (not destroyed); 3′ cloning site StuI (not destroyed)
  Sequencing primers: 5′ Sequencing primer for multiple cloning sites (from somewhere close to the EcoRI site): 5’ AATAAAAACTGACTCGGA 3’; 3′ Sequencing primer for 35SPPDK:pcoCas9:NOS (from somewhere close to the 35SPPDK promoter): 5’ AGTTGGGTAACGCCAGGG 3’
Terms and licenses: Academic/Nonprofit Terms; Industry Terms: Not Available to Industry
Depositor comments: All labeled restriction sites (RS) in red on the map of the binary plasmid pFGC-pcoCas9 is single cut except StuI, which was used to insert the 35SPPDK:pcoCas9:NOS expression cassette. Among those RSs, EcoRI, XhoI, AscI, PacI, AsiSI, SbfI, and XmaI/SmaI can be used to insert single or multiple guide RNA expression cassettes (AscI, PacI, and SbfI are strongly recommended). The pUC119-gRNA (Addgene plasmid #52255) construct is used as the PCR template to assemble a new guide RNA expression cassette flanked by desired restriction site(s) according to Fig. S5 in Li et al. Nat. Biotechnol. 31: 688-691.
How to cite: pFGC-pcoCas9 was a gift from Jen Sheen (Addgene plasmid # 52256 ; http://n2t.net/addgene:52256 ; RRID:Addgene_52256)
