[The description below was written by a language model from this plasmid's Addgene catalogue record, the feature table of its GenBank file and pLannotate feature annotations shown in this document.]
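Description:
pFGC-pcoCas9 is a binary T-DNA plasmid of about 13.3 kb for Agrobacterium-mediated delivery of Cas9 into plants, built on the pFGC-RCS backbone with an expanded multiple cloning site. It carries a ColE1/pBR322-type origin with the bom mobilisation region for propagation in E. coli. The pVS1 replicon (oriV, RepA and the StaA stability protein) supports maintenance in Agrobacterium. Bacterial selection is by kanamycin through an aphA-3 type aminoglycoside phosphotransferase located outside the T-DNA borders.

Between the nopaline-type left and right border repeats lie two plant expression units. The selectable marker is the bar gene (phosphinothricin acetyltransferase) under the mannopine synthase promoter and terminator, which confers Basta/glufosinate resistance on transformed plants. The payload, inserted at StuI sites, is the 35SPPDK:pcoCas9:NOS cassette. Its constitutive hybrid promoter joins the CaMV 35S enhancer to the maize C4PPDK basal promoter and drives a plant codon-optimised Streptococcus pyogenes Cas9. This Cas9 carries an N-terminal 2xFLAG tag and is interrupted by the potato IV2 intron; the cassette ends with the nopaline synthase terminator. An intron of this kind generally restricts production of functional protein to eukaryotic cells.

The plasmid contains no guide RNA. Unique sites in the cloning region (EcoRI, XhoI, AscI, PacI, AsiSI, SbfI, XmaI/SmaI, with AscI, PacI and SbfI preferred by the depositor) accept one or several guide RNA expression cassettes, which are PCR-assembled from the companion pUC119-gRNA template. The result is a single T-DNA for targeted genome editing in stably transformed plants. The feature annotations come from the full sequence; the separate GenBank record covers only about 1 kb and has no annotated features.
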