Features (pLannotate 1.2.2; 18 found; start..end, strand, type, name):
    235..487     -  terminator     NOS terminator: nopaline synthase terminator and poly(A) signal
    544..4833    -  CDS            pcoCas9: Cas9 endonuclease from the Streptococcus pyogenes Type II CRISPR/Cas system plant codon-optimized Cas9 gene containing the potato IV2 intron
   4885..4932    -  CDS            2xFLAG: two tandem FLAG® epitope tags
   4944..5453    -  promoter       35SPPDK promoter: hybrid promoter consisting of the cauliflower mosaic virus 35S enhancer fused to the maize C4PPDK basal promoter (Yoo et al., 2007)
   5515..5669    +  CDS            lacZα (fragment): LacZα fragment of β-galactosidase; lacZ fragment
   5735..5759    +  misc_feature   RB T-DNA repeat: right border repeat from nopaline C58 T-DNA
   6099..6500    +  CDS            Y4CG_SINFN (fragment): Protein inferred from homology: Swiss-Prot protein existence level 3. From Sinorhizobium fredii (strain NBRC 101917 / NGR234).
   7060..7689    +  CDS            pVS1 StaA: stability protein from the Pseudomonas plasmid pVS1 (Heeb et al., 2000)
   8118..9191    +  CDS            pVS1 RepA: replication protein from the Pseudomonas plasmid pVS1 (Heeb et al., 2000)
   9257..9451    +  rep_origin     pVS1 oriV: origin of replication for the Pseudomonas plasmid pVS1 (Heeb et al., 2000)
   9654..9693    +  CDS            rop (fragment): Rop protein, which maintains plasmids at low copy number; rop
   9795..9935    +  misc_feature   bom: basis of mobility region from pBR322
  10121..10709   -  rep_origin     ori: high-copy-number ColE1/pMB1/pBR322/pUC origin of replication
  10796..11590   -  CDS            KanR: aminoglycoside phosphotransferase; aphA-3; confers resistance to kanamycin
  12015..12039   +  misc_feature   LB T-DNA repeat: left border repeat from nopaline C58 T-DNA
  12125..12377   -  terminator     MAS terminator: mannopine synthase terminator
  12390..12938   -  CDS            bar: PAT_STRHY - Experimental evidence at protein level: Swiss-Prot protein existence level 1. Inactivates phosphinothricin (PPT) by transfer of an acetyl group from acetyl CoA. Can also acetylate demethylphosphinothricin but not PTT or glutamate. This enzyme is an effector of phosphinothricin tripeptide (PTT or bialaphos) resistance. From Streptomyces hygroscopicus. Introduced by genetic manipulation and expressed in glufosinate-tolerant maize by Dekalb Genetics.
  12944..13324   -  promoter       MAS promoter: mannopine synthase promoter (Velten et al., 1984)
>Addgene plasmid #52256 | pFGC-pcoCas9 | addgene full sequence | sequence record 116013 | Addgene NGS result
GAATTCCTCGAGTACGTAGGATCCATTTAAATTCTAGAGGCGCGCCGATATCCTCTCTTAAGGTAGCGAG
CTCTTAATTAATAGGGATAACAGGGTAATTAACTATAACGGTCCTAAGGTAGCGATGGCAAACAGCTATT
ATGGGTATTATGGGTGGTTCTTTATGCGGACACTGACGGCTTTATGCCTGCAGGTCGCGAGCGATCGCGG
TACCGCCCGGGCGTCGACAGGCCTGATCTAGTAACATAGATGACACCGCGCGCGATAATTTATCCTAGTT
TGCGCGCTATATTTTGTTTTCTATCGCGTATTAAATGTATAATTGCGGGACTCTAATCATAAAAACCCAT
CTCATAAATAACGTCATGCATTACATGTTAATTATTACATGCTTAACGTAATTCAACAGAAATTATATGA
TAATCATCGCAAGACCGGCAACAGGATTCAATCTTAAGAAACTTTATTGCCAAATGTTTGAACGATCTGC
AGTCACTTCTTCTTCTTAGCCTGTCCAGCCTTCTTGGTAGCAGCTGGTCTCTTATCTCCTCCAAGCTGAG
AAAGATCGATTCTGGTCTCGTAAAGTCCGGTGATAGACTGGTGGATAAGGGTAGCATCAAGAACCTCCTT
GGTAGAGGTGTATCTTTTTCTATCGATGGTGGTATCGAAGTACTTGAAAGCAGCTGGAGCACCAAGGTTG
GTAAGGGTGAAAAGGTGGATGATGTTCTCAGCCTGCTCTCTGATTGGCTTATCTCTGTGCTTGTTGTAAG
CAGAAAGAACCTTATCAAGGTTAGCATCAGCAAGGATAACTCTCTTAGAGAACTCAGAGATTTGCTCGAT
GATCTCATCAAGGTAGTGCTTGTGCTGCTCAACGAAAAGCTGCTTCTGCTCGTTATCCTCTGGAGATCCC
TTCAACTTCTCGTAGTGAGAAGCAAGGTAAAGGAAGTTAACGTACTTAGATGGAAGAGCAAGCTCGTTTC
CCTTCTGAAGCTCTCCAGCAGAAGCAAGCATTCTCTTTCTTCCGTTCTCAAGCTCGAAAAGAGAGTACTT
TGGCAACTTGATGATAAGATCCTTCTTAACCTCCTTGTATCCCTTAGCCTCAAGGAAATCGATTGGGTTC
TTCTCGAAAGAAGAACGCTCCATGATGGTGATTCCAAGAAGCTCCTTAACAGACTTCAACTTCTTAGACT
TTCCCTTCTCAACCTTAGCAACAACAAGAACAGAGTAAGCAACGGTTGGAGAATCGAATCCTCCGTACTT
CTTTGGGTCCCAATCCTTCTTTCTAGCGATCAACTTATCAGAGTTTCTCTTTGGAAGGATAGACTCCTTA
GAGAATCCTCCGGTCTGAACCTCGGTTTTCTTAACGATGTTAACCTGTGGCATAGAAAGAACCTTTCTAA
CGGTAGCGAAATCTCTTCCCTTATCCCAAACGATCTCTCCGGTCTCTCCGTTGGTCTCGATAAGTGGTCT
CTTTCTGATCTCTCCGTTAGCAAGGGTGATCTCGGTCTTGAAGAAGTTCATGATGTTAGAGTAGAAGAAG
TACTTAGCGGTAGCCTTTCCGATCTCCTGCTCAGACTTAGCGATCATCTTTCTAACATCGTAAACCTTGT
AATCTCCGTAAACGAACTCAGACTCCAACTTTGGGTACTTCTTGATAAGAGCGGTTCCAACAACAGCGTT
AAGGTAAGCATCGTGAGCGTGGTGGTAGTTGTTGATCTCTCTAACCTTGTAGAACTGGAAATCCTTTCTG
AAATCAGAAACCAACTTAGACTTCAAGGTGATAACCTTAACCTCTCTGATCAACTTATCGTTCTCATCGT
ACTTGGTGTTCATACGAGAATCAAGGATCTGAGCAACGTGCTTGGTGATCTGTCTGGTCTCAACAAGCTG
TCTCTTGATGAATCCAGCCTTATCAAGCTCAGAAAGTCCTCCTCTCTCAGCCTTGGTAAGGTTATCGAAC
TTTCTCTGGGTGATCAACTTAGCGTTAAGAAGCTGTCTCCAGTAGTTCTTCATCTTCTTAACAACCTCCT
CAGATGGAACGTTATCAGACTTTCCTCTGTTCTTATCAGAACGGGTAAGAACCTTGTTATCGATAGAATC
ATCCTTCAAGAAAGACTGTGGAACGATGTGATCAACATCGTAATCAGAAAGTCTGTTGATGTCAAGCTCC
TGATCAACGTACATATCTCTTCCGTTCTGAAGGTAGTAAAGGTACAACTTCTCGTTCTGAAGCTGGGTGT
TCTCAACTGGGTGCTCCTTCAAGATTTGAGATCCAAGCTCCTTGATTCCCTCCTCGATTCTCTTCATTCT
CTCACGAGAGTTCTTCTGTCCCTTCTGGGTGGTCTGGTTCTCTCTAGCCATCTCGATAACGATGTTCTCT
GGCTTGTGTCTACCCATAACCTTAACAAGCTCATCAACAACCTTAACGGTCTGAAGGATTCCCTTCTTGA
TAGCTGGAGATCCAGCAAGGTTAGCGATGTGCTCGTGAAGAGAATCTCCCTGTCCAGAAACCTGAGCCTT
CTGGATGTCCTCCTTGAAGGTAAGAGAATCATCGTGGATAAGCTGCATGAAGTTTCTGTTAGCGAATCCA
TCAGACTTCAAGAAATCAAGGATGGTCTTTCCAGACTGCTTATCTCTGATTCCGTTGATCAACTTACGAG
AAAGTCTACCCCATCCGGTGTATCTTCTTCTCTTCAACTGCTTCATAACCTTATCATCGAAAAGGTGAGC
GTAGGTCTTGAGTCTCTCCTCGATCATCTCTCTATCCTCGAAAAGGGTAAGGGTAAGAACGATGTCCTCA
AGGATGTCCTCGTTCTCCTCGTTATCAAGGAAATCCTTATCCTTGATGATCTTCAAAAGATCGTGGTAGG
TTCCAAGAGAAGCGTTGAATCTATCCTCAACTCCAGAGATTTCAACAGAATCGAAGCACTCGATCTTCTT
GAAGTAATCCTCCTTCAACTGCTTAACGGTAACCTTTCTGTTGGTCTTGAAAAGAAGATCAACGATAGCC
TTCTTCTGCTCTCCAGAAAGGAAAGCTGGCTTTCTCATTCCCTCGGTAACGTACTTAACCTTGGTAAGCT
CGTTGTAAACGGTGAAGTACTCGTAAAGAAGAGAGTGCTTTGGAAGAACCTTCTCGTTTGGAAGGTTCTT
ATCGAAGTTGGTCATTCTCTCGATGAAAGACTGAGCAGAAGCTCCCTTATCAACAACCTGCACATCAACA
AATTTTGGTCATATATTAGAAAAGTTATAAATTAAAATATACACACTTATAAACTACAGAAAAGCAATTG
CTATATACTACATTCTTTTATTTTGAAAAAAATATTTGAAATATTATATTACTACTAATTAATGATAATT
ATTATATATATATCAAAGGTAGAAGCAGAAACTTACCTCCTCGAAGTTCCAAGGGGTGATGGTCTCCTCA
GACTTTCTGGTCATCCAAGCGAAACGAGAGTTTCCTCTAGCAAGTGGTCCAACGTAGTATGGGATTCTGA
AGGTAAGGATCTTCTCGATCTTCTCTCTGTTATCCTTCAAGAATGGGTAGAAATCCTCCTGTCTACGAAG
GATAGCGTGAAGCTCTCCAAGGTGGATCTGGTGTGGGATAGATCCGTTATCGAAGGTTCTCTGCTTTCTA
AGAAGATCCTCTCTGTTCAACTTAACAAGAAGCTCCTCGGTTCCATCCATCTTCTCAAGGATTGGCTTGA
TGAACTTGTAGAACTCCTCCTGAGAAGCTCCTCCATCGATGTATCCAGCGTATCCGTTCTTAGACTGATC
GAAGAAGATTTCCTTGTACTTCTCTGGAAGCTGCTGTCTAACAAGAGCCTTCAAAAGGGTAAGATCCTGG
TGGTGCTCATCGTATCTCTTGATCATAGAAGCAGAAAGTGGAGCCTTGGTGATCTCGGTGTTAACTCTAA
GGATGTCAGAAAGAAGGATAGCATCAGAAAGGTTCTTAGCAGCAAGGAAAAGATCAGCGTACTGATCTCC
GATCTGAGCAAGAAGGTTATCAAGATCATCATCGTAGGTATCCTTAGAAAGCTGCAACTTAGCATCCTCA
GCAAGATCGAAGTTAGACTTGAAGTTTGGGGTAAGTCCAAGAGAAAGAGCGATAAGGTTTCCGAAAAGTC
CGTTCTTCTTCTCTCCTGGAAGCTGAGCGATAAGGTTCTCAAGTCTACGAGACTTAGAAAGTCTAGCAGA
AAGGATAGCCTTAGCATCAACTCCAGAAGCGTTGATTGGGTTCTCCTCGAAAAGCTGGTTGTAGGTCTGA
ACAAGCTGGATGAACAACTTATCAACATCAGAGTTATCTGGGTTAAGGTCTCCCTCGATAAGGAAGTGTC
CTCTGAACTTGATCATGTGAGCAAGAGCAAGGTAGATAAGTCTAAGATCAGCCTTATCGGTAGAATCAAC
CAACTTCTTTCTAAGGTGGTAGATGGTTGGGTACTTCTCGTGGTAAGCAACCTCATCAACGATGTTTCCG
AAGATTGGGTGTCTCTCGTGCTTCTTATCCTCCTCAACAAGGAAAGACTCCTCAAGTCTGTGGAAGAAAG
AATCATCAACCTTAGCCATCTCGTTAGAGAAGATTTCCTGAAGGTAGCAGATTCTGTTCTTTCTTCTGGT
GTATCTTCTTCTAGCGGTTCTCTTCAATCTGGTAGCCTCAGCGGTCTCTCCAGAATCGAAAAGAAGAGCA
CCGATAAGGTTCTTCTTGATAGAGTGTCTATCGGTGTTTCCAAGAACCTTGAACTTCTTAGATGGAACCT
TGTACTCATCGGTGATAACAGCCCATCCAACAGAGTTGGTTCCGATGTCAAGTCCGATAGAGTACTTCTT
ATCAGCAGCTGGAACTCCGTGGATTCCAACCTTTCTCTTCTTCTTTGGAGCCATCTTATCATCATCATCC
TTGTAATCCTTATCATCATCATCCTTGTAATCCATGGATCCACGGAGCAAGGGGAGAGGGAGCCGAGAGC
TGCTTACTACGTGACCGCCCCGCGCCTGCTGCTGTCCGGAGCTCCAACGGAGCTGGAGAGGGGGTGTGTG
TGGCGAGAGAGTACAGCGAAAAGGTGAGAGGCGAACGGGTGAATCCTGCACGCGGAATGCCTTTATTCTT
ATACCATCCGTGGGGCGCGACCCAAGCTTGGGCCCAAGCTTGGGGCGAAGGATAGTGGGATTGTGCGTCA
TCCCTTACGTCAGTGGAGATATCACATCAATCCACTTGCTTTGAAGACGTGGTTGGAACGTCTTCTTTTT
CCACGATGCTCCTTGTGGGTGGGGGTCCATCTTTGGGACCACTGTCGGCAGAGGCATCTTGAACGATAGC
CTTTCCTTTATCGCAATGATGGCATTTGTAGGTGCCACCTTCCTTTTCTACTGTCCTTTTGATGAAGTGA
CAGATAGCTGGGCAATGGAATCCGAGGAGGTTTCCCGATATTACCCTTTGTTGAAAAGTCTCAATAGCCC
TTTGGTCTTCTGAGACTGTATCTTTGATATTCTTGGAGTAAGGCCTAAGCTTGGCACTGGCCGTCGTTTT
ACAACGTCGTGACTGGGAAAACCCTGGCGTTACCCAACTTAATCGCCTTGCAGCACATCCCCCTTTCGCC
AGCTGGCGTAATAGCGAAGAGGCCCGCACCGATCGCCCTTCCCAACAGTTGCGCAGCCTGAATGGCGAAT
GCTAGAGCAGCTTGAGCTTGGATCAGATTGTCGTTTCCCGCCTTCAGTTTAAACTATCAGTGTTTGACAG
GATATATTGGCGGGTAAACCTAAGAGAAAAGAGCGTTTATTAGAATAATCGGATATTTAAAAGGGCGTGA
AAAGGTTTATCCGTTCGTCCATTTGTATGTGCATGCCAACCACAGGGTTCCCCTCGGGATCAAAGTACTT
TGATCCAACCCCTCCGCTGCTATAGTGCAGTCGGCTTCTGACGTTCAGTGCAGCCGTCTTCTGAAAACGA
CATGTCGCACAAGTCCTAAGTTACGCGACAGGCTGCCGCCCTGCCCTTTTCCTGGCGTTTTCTTGTCGCG
TGTTTTAGTCGCATAAAGTAGAATACTTGCGACTAGAACCGGAGACATTACGCCATGAACAAGAGCGCCG
CCGCTGGCCTGCTGGGCTATGCCCGCGTCAGCACCGACGACCAGGACTTGACCAACCAACGGGCCGAACT
GCACGCGGCCGGCTGCACCAAGCTGTTTTCCGAGAAGATCACCGGCACCAGGCGCGACCGCCCGGAGCTG
GCCAGGATGCTTGACCACCTACGCCCTGGCGACGTTGTGACAGTGACCAGGCTAGACCGCCTGGCCCGCA
GCACCCGCGACCTACTGGACATTGCCGAGCGCATCCAGGAGGCCGGCGCGGGCCTGCGTAGCCTGGCAGA
GCCGTGGGCCGACACCACCACGCCGGCCGGCCGCATGGTGTTGACCGTGTTCGCCGGCATTGCCGAGTTC
GAGCGTTCCCTAATCATCGACCGCACCCGGAGCGGGCGCGAGGCCGCCAAGGCCCGAGGCGTGAAGTTTG
GCCCCCGCCCTACCCTCACCCCGGCACAGATCGCGCACGCCCGCGAGCTGATCGACCAGGAAGGCCGCAC
CGTGAAAGAGGCGGCTGCACTGCTTGGCGTGCATCGCTCGACCCTGTACCGCGCACTTGAGCGCAGCGAG
GAAGTGACGCCCACCGAGGCCAGGCGGCGCGGTGCCTTCCGTGAGGACGCATTGACCGAGGCCGACGCCC
TGGCGGCCGCCGAGAATGAACGCCAAGAGGAACAAGCATGAAACCGCACCAGGACGGCCAGGACGAACCG
TTTTTCATTACCGAAGAGATCGAGGCGGAGATGATCGCGGCCGGGTACGTGTTCGAGCCGCCCGCGCACG
TCTCAACCGTGCGGCTGCATGAAATCCTGGCCGGTTTGTCTGATGCCAAGCTGGCGGCCTGGCCGGCCAG
CTTGGCCGCTGAAGAAACCGAGCGCCGCCGTCTAAAAAGGTGATGTGTATTTGAGTAAAACAGCTTGCGT
CATGCGGTCGCTGCGTATATGATGCGATGAGTAAATAAACAAATACGCAAGGGGAACGCATGAAGGTTAT
CGCTGTACTTAACCAGAAAGGCGGGTCAGGCAAGACGACCATCGCAACCCATCTAGCCCGCGCCCTGCAA
CTCGCCGGGGCCGATGTTCTGTTAGTCGATTCCGATCCCCAGGGCAGTGCCCGCGATTGGGCGGCCGTGC
GGGAAGATCAACCGCTAACCGTTGTCGGCATCGACCGCCCGACGATTGACCGCGACGTGAAGGCCATCGG
CCGGCGCGACTTCGTAGTGATCGACGGAGCGCCCCAGGCGGCGGACTTGGCTGTGTCCGCGATCAAGGCA
GCCGACTTCGTGCTGATTCCGGTGCAGCCAAGCCCTTACGACATATGGGCCACCGCCGACCTGGTGGAGC
TGGTTAAGCAGCGCATTGAGGTCACGGATGGAAGGCTACAAGCGGCCTTTGTCGTGTCGCGGGCGATCAA
AGGCACGCGCATCGGCGGTGAGGTTGCCGAGGCGCTGGCCGGGTACGAGCTGCCCATTCTTGAGTCCCGT
ATCACGCAGCGCGTGAGCTACCCAGGCACTGCCGCCGCCGGCACAACCGTTCTTGAATCAGAACCCGAGG
GCGACGCTGCCCGCGAGGTCCAGGCGCTGGCCGCTGAAATTAAATCAAAACTCATTTGAGTTAATGAGGT
AAAGAGAAAATGAGCAAAAGCACAAACACGCTAAGTGCCGGCCGTCCGAGCGCACGCAGCAGCAAGGCTG
CAACGTTGGCCAGCCTGGCAGACACGCCAGCCATGAAGCGGGTCAACTTTCAGTTGCCGGCGGAGGATCA
CACCAAGCTGAAGATGTACGCGGTACGCCAAGGCAAGACCATTACCGAGCTGCTATCTGAATACATCGCG
CAGCTACCAGAGTAAATGAGCAAATGAATAAATGAGTAGATGAATTTTAGCGGCTAAAGGAGGCGGCATG
GAAAATCAAGAACAACCAGGCACCGACGCCGTGGAATGCCCCATGTGTGGAGGAACGGGCGGTTGGCCAG
GCGTAAGCGGCTGGGTTGCCTGCCGGCCCTGCAATGGCACTGGAACCCCCAAGCCCGAGGAATCGGCGTG
AGCGGTCGCAAACCATCCGGCCCGGTACAAATCGGCGCGGCGCTGGGTGATGACCTGGTGGAGAAGTTGA
AGGCCGCGCAGGCCGCCCAGCGGCAACGCATCGAGGCAGAAGCACGCCCCGGTGAATCGTGGCAAGCGGC
CGCTGATCGAATCCGCAAAGAATCCCGGCAACCGCCGGCAGCCGGTGCGCCGTCGATTAGGAAGCCGCCC
AAGGGCGACGAGCAACCAGATTTTTTCGTTCCGATGCTCTATGACGTGGGCACCCGCGATAGTCGCAGCA
TCATGGACGTGGCCGTTTTCCGTCTGTCGAAGCGTGACCGACGAGCTGGCGAGGTGATCCGCTACGAGCT
TCCAGACGGGCACGTAGAGGTTTCCGCAGGGCCGGCCGGCATGGCCAGTGTGTGGGATTACGACCTGGTA
CTGATGGCGGTTTCCCATCTAACCGAATCCATGAACCGATACCGGGAAGGGAAGGGAGACAAGCCCGGCC
GCGTGTTCCGTCCACACGTTGCGGACGTACTCAAGTTCTGCCGGCGAGCCGATGGCGGAAAGCAGAAAGA
CGACCTGGTAGAAACCTGCATTCGGTTAAACACCACGCACGTTGCCATGCAGCGTACGAAGAAGGCCAAG
AACGGCCGCCTGGTGACGGTATCCGAGGGTGAAGCCTTGATTAGCCGCTACAAGATCGTAAAGAGCGAAA
CCGGGCGGCCGGAGTACATCGAGATCGAGCTAGCTGATTGGATGTACCGCGAGATCACAGAAGGCAAGAA
CCCGGACGTGCTGACGGTTCACCCCGATTACTTTTTGATCGATCCCGGCATCGGCCGTTTTCTCTACCGC
CTGGCACGCCGCGCCGCAGGCAAGGCAGAAGCCAGATGGTTGTTCAAGACGATCTACGAACGCAGTGGCA
GCGCCGGAGAGTTCAAGAAGTTCTGTTTCACCGTGCGCAAGCTGATCGGGTCAAATGACCTGCCGGAGTA
CGATTTGAAGGAGGAGGCGGGGCAGGCTGGCCCGATCCTAGTCATGCGCTACCGCAACCTGATCGAGGGC
GAAGCATCCGCCGGTTCCTAATGTACGGAGCAGATGCTAGGGCAAATTGCCCTAGCAGGGGAAAAAGGTC
GAAAAGGTCTCTTTCCTGTGGATAGCACGTACATTGGGAACCCAAAGCCGTACATTGGGAACCGGAACCC
GTACATTGGGAACCCAAAGCCGTACATTGGGAACCGGTCACACATGTAAGTGACTGATATAAAAGAGAAA
AAAGGCGATTTTTCCGCCTAAAACTCTTTAAAACTTATTAAAACTCTTAAAACCCGCCTGGCCTGTGCAT
AACTGTCTGGCCAGCGCACAGCCGAAGAGCTGCAAAAAGCGCCTACCCTTCGGTCGCTGCGCTCCCTACG
CCCCGCCGCTTCGCGTCGGCCTATCGCGGCCGCTGGCCGCTCAAAAATGGCTGGCCTACGGCCAGGCAAT
CTACCAGGGCGCGGACAAGCCGCGCCGTCGCCACTCGACCGCCGGCGCCCACATCAAGGCACCCTGCCTC
GCGCGTTTCGGTGATGACGGTGAAAACCTCTGACACATGCAGCTCCCGGAGACGGTCACAGCTTGTCTGT
AAGCGGATGCCGGGAGCAGACAAGCCCGTCAGGGCGCGTCAGCGGGTGTTGGCGGGTGTCGGGGCGCAGC
CATGACCCAGTCACGTAGCGATAGCGGAGTGTATACTGGCTTAACTATGCGGCATCAGAGCAGATTGTAC
TGAGAGTGCACCATATGCGGTGTGAAATACCGCACAGATGCGTAAGGAGAAAATACCGCATCAGGCGCTC
TTCCGCTTCCTCGCTCACTGACTCGCTGCGCTCGGTCGTTCGGCTGCGGCGAGCGGTATCAGCTCACTCA
AAGGCGGTAATACGGTTATCCACAGAATCAGGGGATAACGCAGGAAAGAACATGTGAGCAAAAGGCCAGC
AAAAGGCCAGGAACCGTAAAAAGGCCGCGTTGCTGGCGTTTTTCCATAGGCTCCGCCCCCCTGACGAGCA
TCACAAAAATCGACGCTCAAGTCAGAGGTGGCGAAACCCGACAGGACTATAAAGATACCAGGCGTTTCCC
CCTGGAAGCTCCCTCGTGCGCTCTCCTGTTCCGACCCTGCCGCTTACCGGATACCTGTCCGCCTTTCTCC
CTTCGGGAAGCGTGGCGCTTTCTCATAGCTCACGCTGTAGGTATCTCAGTTCGGTGTAGGTCGTTCGCTC
CAAGCTGGGCTGTGTGCACGAACCCCCCGTTCAGCCCGACCGCTGCGCCTTATCCGGTAACTATCGTCTT
GAGTCCAACCCGGTAAGACACGACTTATCGCCACTGGCAGCAGCCACTGGTAACAGGATTAGCAGAGCGA
GGTATGTAGGCGGTGCTACAGAGTTCTTGAAGTGGTGGCCTAACTACGGCTACACTAGAAGGACAGTATT
TGGTATCTGCGCTCTGCTGAAGCCAGTTACCTTCGGAAAAAGAGTTGGTAGCTCTTGATCCGGCAAACAA
ACCACCGCTGGTAGCGGTGGTTTTTTTGTTTGCAAGCAGCAGATTACGCGCAGAAAAAAAGGATCTCAAG
AAGATCCTTTGATCTTTTCTACGGGGTCTGACGCTCAGTGGAACGAAAACTCACGTTAAGGGATTTTGGT
CATGCATTCTAGGTACTAAAACAATTCATCCAGTAAAATATAATATTTTATTTTCTCCCAATCAGGCTTG
ATCCCCAGTAAGTCAAAAAATAGCTCGACATACTGTTCTTCCCCGATATCCTCCCTGATCGACCGGACGC
AGAAGGCAATGTCATACCACTTGTCCGCCCTGCCGCTTCTCCCAAGATCAATAAAGCCACTTACTTTGCC
ATCTTTCACAAAGATGTTGCTGTCTCCCAGGTCGCCGTGGGAAAAGACAAGTTCCTCTTCGGGCTTTTCC
GTCTTTAAAAAATCATACAGCTCGCGCGGATCTTTAAATGGAGTGTCTTCTTCCCAGTTTTCGCAATCCA
CATCGGCCAGATCGTTATTCAGTAAGTAATCCAATTCGGCTAAGCGGCTGTCTAAGCTATTCGTATAGGG
ACAATCCGATATGTCGATGGAGTGAAAGAGCCTGATGCACTCCGCATACAGCTCGATAATCTTTTCAGGG
CTTTGTTCATCTTCATACTCTTCCGAGCAAAGGACGCCATCGGCCTCACTCATGAGCAGATTGCTCCAGC
CATCATGCCGTTCAAAGTGCAGGACCTTTGGAACAGGCAGCTTTCCTTCCAGCCATAGCATCATGTCCTT
TTCCCGTTCCACATCATAGGTGGTCCCTTTATACCGGCTGTCCGTCATTTTTAAATATAGGTTTTCATTT
TCTCCCACCAGCTTATATACCTTAGCAGGAGACATTCCTTCCGTATCTTTTACGCAGCGGTATTTTTCGA
TCAGTTTTTTCAATTCCGGTGATATTCTCATTTTAGCCATTTATTATTTCCTTCCTCTTTTCTACAGTAT
TTAAAGATACCCCAAGAAGCTAATTATAACAAGACGAACTCCAATTCACTGTTCCTTGCATTCTAAAACC
TTAAATACCAGAAAACAGCTTTTTCAAAGTTGTTTTCAAAGTTGGCGTATAACATAGTATCGACGGAGCC
GATTTTGAAACCGCGGTGATCACAGGCAGCAACGCTCTGTCATCGTTACAATCAACATGCTACCCTCCGC
GAGATCATCCGTGTTTCAAACCCGGCAGCTTAGTTGCCGTTCTTCCGAATAGCATCGGTAACATGAGCAA
AGTCTGCCGCCTTACAACGGCTCTCCCGCTGACGCCGTCCCGGACTGATGGGCTGCCTGTATCGAGTGGT
GATTTTGTGCCGAGCTGCCGGTCGGGGAGCTGTTGGCTGGCTGGTGGCAGGATATATTGTGGTGTAAACA
AATTGACGCTTAGACAACTTAATAACACATTGCGGACGTTTTTAATGTACTGAATTAACGCCGAATTAAT
TCGAGCTCGGATCTGATAATTTATTTGAAAATTCATAAGAAAAGCAAACGTTACATGAATTGATGAAACA
ATACAAAGACAGATAAAGCCACGCACATTTAGGATATTGGCCGAGATTACTGAATATTGAGTAAGATCAC
GGAATTTCTGACAGGAGCATGTCTTCAATTCAGCCCAAATGGCAGTTGAAATACTCAAACCGCCCCATAT
GCAGGAGCGGATCATTCATTGTTTGTTTGGTTGCCTTTGCCAACATGGGAGTCCAAGATTCTGCAGTCAA
ATCTCGGTGACGGGCAGGACCGGACGGGGCGGTACCGGCAGGCTGAAGTCCAGCTGCCAGAAACCCACGT
CATGCCAGTTCCCGTGCTTGAAGCCGGCCGCCCGCAGCATGCCGCGGGGGGCATATCCGAGCGCCTCGTG
CATGCGCACGCTCGGGTCGTTGGGCAGCCCGATGACAGCGACCACGCTCTTGAAGCCCTGTGCCTCCAGG
GACTTCAGCAGGTGGGTGTAGAGCGTGGAGCCCAGTCCCGTCCGCTGGTGGCGGGGGGAGACGTACACGG
TCGACTCGGCCGTCCAGTCGTAGGCGTTGCGTGCCTTCCAGGGGCCCGCGTAGGCGATGCCGGCGACCTC
GCCGTCCACCTCGGCGACGAGCCAGGGATAGCGCTCCCGCAGACGGACGAGGTCGTCCGTCCACTCCTGC
GGTTCCTGCGGCTCGGTACGGAAGTTGACCGTGCTTGTCTCGATGTAGTGGTTGACGATGGTGCAGACCG
CCGGCATGTCCGCCTCGGTGGCACGGCGGATGTCGGCCGGGCGTCGTTCTGGGCTCATCGATTCGATTTG
GTGTATCGAGATTGGTTATGAAATTCAGATGCTAGTGTAATGTATTGGTAATTTGGGAAGATATAATAGG
AAGCAAGGCTATTTATCCATTTCTGAAAAGGCGAAATGGCGTCACCGCGAGCGTCACGCGCATTCCGTTC
TTGCTGTAAAGCGTTGTTTGGTACACTTTTGACTAGCGAGGCTTGGCGTGTCAGCGTATCTATTCAAAAG
TCGTTAATGGCTGCGGATCAAGAAAAAGTTGGAATAGAAACAGAATACCCGCGAAATTCAGGCCCGGTTG
CCATGTCCTACACGCCGAAATAAACGACCAAATTAGTAGAAAAATAAAAACTGACTCGGATACTTACGTC
ACGTCTTGCGCACTGATTTGAAAAATCTCA
