LOCUS       Exported 1051 bp ds-DNA linear SYN 18-MAY-2021
DEFINITION  A binary plasmid containing 35SPPDK:pcoCas9:NOS cassette for plant
            expression of Cas9 and multiple cloning sites for insertion of guide
            RNA.
ACCESSION   .
VERSION     .
KEYWORDS    pFGC-pcoCas9
SOURCE      synthetic DNA construct
  ORGANISM  synthetic DNA construct
REFERENCE   1 (bases 1 to 1051)
  TITLE     Sheen lab CRISPR plasmids
  JOURNAL   Unpublished
REFERENCE   2 (bases 1 to 1051)
  AUTHORS   .
  TITLE     Direct Submission
  JOURNAL   Exported May 18, 2021 from SnapGene Server 1.1.58
            http://www.snapgene.com
FEATURES             Location/Qualifiers
     source          1..1051
                     /organism="synthetic DNA construct"
                     /mol_type="other DNA"
ORIGIN
        1 cctgtccagc cttcttggta gcagctggtc tcttatctcc tccaagctga gaaagatcga
       61 ttctggtctc gtaaagtccg gtgatagact ggtggataag ggtagcatca agaacctcct
      121 tggtagaggt gtatcttttt ctatcgatgg tggtatcgaa gtacttgaaa gcagctggag
      181 caccaaggtt ggtaagggtg aaaaggtgga tgatgttctc agcctgctct ctgattggct
      241 tatctctgtg cttgttgtaa gcagaaagaa ccttatcaag gttagcatca gcaaggataa
      301 ctctcttaga gaactcagag atttgctcga tgatctcatc aaggtagtgc ttgtgctgct
      361 caacgaaaag ctgcttctgc tcgttatcct ctggagatcc cttcaacttc tcgtagtgag
      421 aagcaaggta aaggaagtta acgtacttag atggaagagc aagctcgttt cccttctgaa
      481 gctctccagc agaagcaagc attctctttc ttccgttctc aagctcgaaa agagagtact
      541 ttggcaactt gatgataaga tccttcttaa cctccttgta tcccttagcc tcaaggaaat
      601 cgattgggtt cttctcgaaa gaagaacgct ccatgatggt gattccaaga agctccttaa
      661 cagacttcaa cttcttagac tttcccttct caaccttagc aacaacaaga acagagtaag
      721 caacggttgg agaatcgaat cctccgtact tctttgggtc ccaatccttc tttctagcga
      781 tcaacttatc agagtttctc tttggaagga tagactcctt agagaatcct ccggtctgaa
      841 cctcggtttt cttaacgatg ttaacctgtg gcatagaaag aacctttcta acggtagcga
      901 aatctcttcc cttatcccaa acgatctctc cggtctctcc gttggtctcg ataagtggtc
      961 tctttctgat ctctccgtta gcaagggtga tctcggtctt gaagaagttc atgatgttag
     1021 agtagaagaa gtacttagcg gtagcctttc c
//
