>Addgene plasmid #52256 | pFGC-pcoCas9 | depositor partial sequence | sequence record 80853 | multicloning site
GAATTCCTCGAGTACGTAGGATCCATTTAAATTCTAGAGGCGCGCCGATATCCTCTCTTAAGGTAGCGAG
CTCTTAATTAATAGGGATAACAGGGTAATTAACTATAACGGTCCTAAGGTAGCGATGGCAAACAGCTATT
ATGGGTATTATGGGTGGTTCTTTATGCGGACACTGACGGCTTTATGCCTGCAGGTCGCGAGCGATCGCGG
TACCGCCCGGGCGTCGACAGGCCT
