>Addgene plasmid #52256 | pFGC-pcoCas9 | addgene partial sequence | sequence record 81552 | pFGC-RCS-1 5'-AATAAAAACTGACTCGGA-3'
ATTGAAAATCTCAGAATTCCTCGAGTACGTAGGATCCATTTAAATTCTAGAGGCGCGCCGATATCCTCTC
TTAAGGTAGCGAGCTCTTAATTAATAGGGATAACAGGGTAATTAACTATAACGGTCCTAAGGTAGCGATG
GCAAACAGCTATTATGGGTATTATGGGTGGTTCTTTATGCGGACACTGACGGCTTTATGCCTGCAGGTCG
CGAGCGATCGCGGTACCGCCCGGGCGTCGACAGGCCTGATCTAGTAACATAGATGACACCGCGCGCGATA
ATTTATCCTAGTTTGCGCGCTATATTTTGTTTTCTATCGCGTATTAAATGTATAATTGCGGGACTCTAAT
CATAAAAACCCATCTCATAAATAACGTCATGCATTACATGTTAATTATTACATGCTTAACGTAATTCAAC
AGAAATTATATGATAATCATCGCAAGACCGGCAACAGGATTCAATCTTAAGAAACTTTATTGCCAAATGT
TTGAACGATCTGCAGTCACTTCTTCTTCTTAGCCTGTCCAGCCTTCTTGGTAGCAGCTGGTCTCTTATCT
CCTCCAAGCTGAGAAAGATCGATTCTGGTCTCGTAAAGTCCGGTGATAGACTGGTGGATAAGGGTAGCAT
CAAGAACCTCCTTGGTAGAGGTGTATCTTTTTCTATCGATGGTGGTATCGAAGTACTTGAAAGCAGCTGG
AGCACCAAGGTTGGTAAGGGTGAAAAGGTGGATGATGTTCTCAGCCTGCTCTCTGATTGGCTTATCTCTG
TGCTTGTTGTAAGCAGAAAGAACCTTATCAAGGTTAGCATCAGCAAGGATAACTCTCTTAGAGAACTCAG
AGATTTGCTCGATGATCTCATCAAGGTAGTGCTTGTGCTGCTCAACGAAAAGCTGCTTCTGCTCGTTATC
CTCTGGAGATCCCTTCAACTTCTCGTAGTGAGAAGCAAGGTAAAGGAAGTTAACGTACTTAGATGGAAGA
GCAAGCTCGTTTCCCTTCTGAAGCTCTCCAGCAGAAGCAAGCATTCTCTT
