>Addgene plasmid #52256 | pFGC-pcoCas9 | addgene partial sequence | sequence record 81585 | hSpCas9-R1 5'-CGCTCGTGCTTCTTATCCTC-3'
AGTCTGTGGAAGAAAGAATCATCAACCTTAGCCATCTCGTTAGAGAAGATTTCCTGAAGGTAGCAGATTC
TGTTCTTTCTTCTGGTGTATCTTCTTCTAGCGGTTCTCTTCAATCTGGTAGCCTCAGCGGTCTCTCCAGA
ATCGAAAAGAAGAGCACCGATAAGGTTCTTCTTGATAGAGTGTCTATCGGTGTTTCCAAGAACCTTGAAC
TTCTTAGATGGAACCTTGTACTCATCGGTGATAACAGCCCATCCAACAGAGTTGGTTCCGATGTCAAGTC
CGATAGAGTACTTCTTATCAGCAGCTGGAACTCCGTGGATTCCAACCTTTCTCTTCTTCTTTGGAGCCAT
CTTATCATCATCATCCTTGTAATCCTTATCATCATCATCCTTGTAATCCATGGATCCACGGAGCAAGGGG
AGAGGGAGCCGAGAGCTGCTTACTACGTGACCGCCCCGCGCCTGCTGCTGTCCGGAGCTCCAACGGAGCT
GGAGAGGGGGTGTGTGTGGCGAGAGAGTACAGCGAAAAGGTGAGAGGCGAACGGGTGAATCCTGCACGCG
GAATGCCTTTATTCTTATACCATCCGTGGGGCGCGACCCAAGCTTGGGCCCAAGCTTGGGGCGAAGGATA
GTGGGATTGTGCGTCATCCCTTACGTCAGTGGAGATATCACATCAATCCACTTGCTTTGAAGACGTGGTT
GGAACGTCTTCTTTTTCCACGATGCTCCTTGTGGGTGGGGGTCCATCTTTGGGACCACTGTCGGCAGAGG
CATCTTGAACGATAGCCTTTCCTTTATCGCAATGATGGCATTTGTAGGTGCCACCTTCCTTTTCTACTGT
CCTTTTGATGAAGTGACAGATAGCTGGGCAATGGAATCCGAGGAGGTTTCCCGATATTACCCTTTGTTGA
AAAGTCTCAATAGCCCTTTGGTCTTCTGAGACTGTATCTTTGATATTCTTGG
