>Addgene plasmid #52256 | pFGC-pcoCas9 | addgene partial sequence | sequence record 81593 | synthCas9Int-R 5'-CCTTCTGGGTGGTCTGGTTC-3'
TCTCTGGCTTGTGTCTACCCATAACCTTAACAAGCTCATCAACAACCTTAACGGTCTGAAGGATTCCCTT
CTTGATAGCTGGAGATCCAGCAAGGTTAGCGATGTGCTCGTGAAGAGAATCTCCCTGTCCAGAAACCTGA
GCCTTCTGGATGTCCTCCTTGAAGGTAAGAGAATCATCGTGGATAAGCTGCATGAAGTTTCTGTTAGCGA
ATCCATCAGACTTCAAGAAATCAAGGATGGTCTTTCCAGACTGCTTATCTCTGATTCCGTTGATCAACTT
ACGAGAAAGTCTACCCCATCCGGTGTATCTTCTTCTCTTCAACTGCTTCATAACCTTATCATCGAAAAGG
TGAGCGTAGGTCTTGAGTCTCTCCTCGATCATCTCTCTATCCTCGAAAAGGGTAAGGGTAAGAACGATGT
CCTCAAGGATGTCCTCGTTCTCCTCGTTATCAAGGAAATCCTTATCCTTGATGATCTTCAAAAGATCGTG
GTAGGTTCCAAGAGAAGCGTTGAATCTATCCTCAACTCCAGAGATTTCAACAGAATCGAAGCACTCGATC
TTCTTGAAGTAATCCTCCTTCAACTGCTTAACGGTAACCTTTCTGTTGGTCTTGAAAAGAAGATCAACGA
TAGCCTTCTTCTGCTCTCCAGAAAGGAAAGCTGGCTTTCTCATTCCCTCGGTAACGTACTTAACCTTGGT
AAGCTCGTTGTAAACGGTGAAGTACTCGTAAAGAAGAGAGTGCTTTGGAAGAACCTTCTCGTTTGGAAGG
TTCTTATCGAAGTTGGTCATTCTCTCGATGAAAGACTGAGCAGAAGCTCCCTTATCAACAACCTGCACAT
CAACAAATTTTGGTCATATATTAGAAAAGTTATAAATTAAAATATACACACTTATAAACTACAGAAAAGC
AATTGCTATATACTACATTCTTTTATTTTGAAAAAAATATTTGAAATATTATATTACTACTAATTAATGA
TAATTATTATATATATATCAAAGGTAGAAGCAGAAACTTACCTCCTCGAAGTTCCAAGGGGTGA
