>Addgene plasmid #52256 | pFGC-pcoCas9 | addgene partial sequence | sequence record 81596 | pBAC 5'-CGCCAGGGTTTTCCCAGTCACGAC-3'
CAAAGATACAGTCTCAGAAGACCAAAGGGCTATTGAGACTTTTCAACAAAGGGTAATATCGGGAAACCTC
CTCGGATTCCATTGCCCAGCTATCTGTCACTTCATCAAAAGGACAGTAGAAAAGGAAGGTGGCACCTACA
AATGCCATCATTGCGATAAAGGAAAGGCTATCGTTCAAGATGCCTCTGCCGACAGTGGTCCCAAAGATGG
ACCCCCACCCACAAGGAGCATCGTGGAAAAAGAAGACGTTCCAACCACGTCTTCAAAGCAAGTGGATTGA
TGTGATATCTCCACTGACGTAAGGGATGACGCACAATCCCACTATCCTTCGCCCCAAGCTTGGGCCCAAG
CTTGGGTCGCGCCCCACGGATGGTATAAGAATAAAGGCATTCCGCGTGCAGGATTCACCCGTTCGCCTCT
CACCTTTTCGCTGTACTCTCTCGCCACACACACCCCCTCTCCAGCTCCGTTGGAGCTCCGGACAGCAGCA
GGCGCGGGGCGGTCACGTAGTAAGCAGCTCTCGGCTCCCTCTCCCCTTGCTCCGTGGATCCATGGATTAC
AAGGATGATGATGATAAGGATTACAAGGATGATGATGATAAGATGGCTCCAAAGAAGAAGAGAAAGGTTG
GAATCCACGGAGTTCCAGCTGCTGATAAGAAGTACTCTATCGGACTTGACATCGGAACCAACTCTGTTGG
ATGGGCTGTTATCACCGATGAGTACAAGGTTCCATCTAAGAAGTTCAAGGTTCTTGGAAACACCGATAGA
CACTCTATCAAGAAGAACCTTATCGGTGCTCTTCTTTTCGATTCTGGAGAGACCGCTGAGGCTACCAGAT
TGAAGAGAACCG
